Addgene plasmid #152223: pGBW-m4133539
Purpose: Mammalian expression plasmid for SARS-CoV-2 nsp7
Depositing lab: Ginkgo Bioworks & Benjie Chen. Depositing organization: Ginkgo Bioworks.
Backbone
  Vector backbone: pTwist_CMV_6
  Backbone size w/o insert (bp): 4180
  Vector type: Mammalian Expression
Growth in bacteria
  Bacterial resistance: Ampicillin, 100 μg/mL
  Growth temperature: 37°C
  Growth strain: DH5alpha
  Copy number: High Copy
Gene/Insert
  Gene/Insert name: SARS-CoV-2 nsp7
  Species: Severe acute respiratory syndrome coronavirus 2
  Insert size (bp): 248
  Mutation: wt
  Entrez Gene: ORF1ab (a.k.a. GU280_gp01)
  Promoter: CMV
  Tag / fusion protein: Cleavable TEV;TRX (C terminal on backbone)
  Cloning method: Unknown
Resource information
  A portion of this plasmid was derived from a plasmid made by: GinkgoBioworks
Depositor comments: NCBI reference sequence: YP_009725303.1
How to cite: pGBW-m4133539 was a gift from Ginkgo Bioworks & Benjie Chen (Addgene plasmid # 152223 ; http://n2t.net/addgene:152223 ; RRID:Addgene_152223)
