[The description below was written by a language model from this plasmid's Addgene catalogue record and pLannotate feature annotations shown in this document.]
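Description:
pGBW-m4133539 is a mammalian expression plasmid built on the pTwist_CMV_6 backbone and carrying the wild-type coding sequence for SARS-CoV-2 non-structural protein 7 (nsp7), a mature cleavage product of the viral ORF1ab polyprotein. It is propagated in E. coli as a high-copy plasmid through a ColE1/pUC-type origin and selected with ampicillin via the β-lactamase (AmpR) gene. The annotation also picks up a short additional β-lactamase fragment, which appears to be a backbone remnant rather than a functional marker.

Expression is driven by the human cytomegalovirus immediate-early enhancer together with CMV promoter elements, which the feature table annotates as a truncated CMVd2 form and a small fragment. The roughly 250 bp nsp7 insert is not itself annotated. Given the circular layout, it would lie between the promoter near the end of the numbered sequence and the E. coli thioredoxin (trxA) coding sequence that begins shortly after the start. The catalogue describes a C-terminal, TEV-cleavable TRX fusion supplied by the backbone. The feature table shows trxA followed by a 6xHis tag, although the TEV site is not separately annotated. Thioredoxin is commonly used as a solubility-enhancing partner, the His tag permits affinity capture, and TEV cleavage would release nsp7 from the fusion.

An SV40 polyadenylation signal is annotated downstream of the cassette, on the reverse strand. The cassette is bracketed by T7 and rrnG transcription terminators, β-globin insulator elements and an upstream synthetic poly(A) signal, which help isolate it from read-through transcription. The construct suits production of tagged nsp7 in mammalian cells for purification or for biochemical and interaction studies.
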