Features (pLannotate 1.2.2; 17 found; start..end, strand, type, name):
    278..604     +  CDS            trxA: THIO_ECO57 - Experimental evidence at protein level: Swiss-Prot protein existence level 1. Participates in various redox reactions through the reversible oxidation of its active center dithiol to a disulfide and catalyzes dithiol-disulfide exchange reactions. From Escherichia coli O157:H7.
    626..643     +  CDS            6xHis: 6xHis affinity tag
    720..841     -  polyA_signal   SV40 poly(A) signal: SV40 polyadenylation signal
    864..933     -  CDS            large T antigen (fragment): large T antigen from SV40 (simian virus 40)
    956..1002    +  terminator     T7 terminator: transcription terminator for bacteriophage T7 RNA polymerase
   1032..1168    +  terminator     rrnG terminator: transcription terminator from the E. coli ribosomal RNA rrnG operon (Albrechtsen et al., 1991)
   1213..1284    +  misc_feature   3' β-globin insulator: insulator downstream of the human β-globin locus (Farrell et al., 2002)
   1510..2098    -  rep_origin     ori: high-copy-number ColE1/pMB1/pBR322/pUC origin of replication
   2270..2334    -  CDS            bla(M) (fragment): β-lactamase lacking the signal sequence; bla(M); allows cytosolic expression of β-lactamase
   2844..3704    +  CDS            AmpR: β-lactamase; bla; confers resistance to ampicillin, carbenicillin, and related antibiotics
   3717..3853    +  terminator     rrnG terminator: transcription terminator from the E. coli ribosomal RNA rrnG operon (Albrechtsen et al., 1991)
   4005..4076    +  misc_feature   5' β-globin insulator: insulator upstream of the human β-globin locus (Farrell et al., 2002)
   4081..4127    -  terminator     T7 terminator: transcription terminator for bacteriophage T7 RNA polymerase
   4145..4193    -  polyA_signal   poly(A) signal: synthetic polyadenylation signal
   4274..4577    +  enhancer       CMV enhancer: human cytomegalovirus immediate early enhancer
   4650..4667    -  promoter       CMV promoter (fragment): human cytomegalovirus (CMV) immediate early promoter
   4730..4781    +  promoter       CMVd2 promoter: truncated human cytomegalovirus (CMV) immediate early promoter that yields moderately reduced expression relative to the full-length promoter
>Addgene plasmid #152223 | pGBW-m4133539 | depositor full sequence | sequence record 295235 | Full Sequence
CACCATGAGCAAAATGTCTGACGTCAAGTGTACATCCGTAGTTCTGTTATCAGTGCTTCAACAGCTGCGG
GTGGAGAGTTCGTCAAAGCTCTGGGCCCAGTGCGTGCAGCTGCACAATGATATATTGCTCGCGAAAGATA
CTACGGAAGCTTTCGAGAAGATGGTCAGCTTGCTATCTGTTCTACTGAGCATGCAAGGAGCAGTAGACAT
CAACAAACTTTGCGAAGAGATGTTAGACAACCGAGCCACCCTGCAAGAAAACCTTTACTTTCAGTCGATG
AGTGACAAAATCATTCATCTAACCGATGACTCCTTTGATACAGACGTGTTGAAGGCCGATGGTGCGATAC
TGGTAGATTTCTGGGCTGAATGGTGTGGCCCGTGCAAGATGATCGCACCCATTCTGGACGAGATCGCCGA
CGAGTATCAAGGAAAATTAACTGTCGCTAAGCTTAATATAGATCAGAACCCAGGGACGGCACCTAAATAC
GGCATCAGGGGAATACCTACCCTCCTGCTCTTTAAGAATGGGGAAGTTGCCGCGACAAAAGTGGGAGCCC
TGTCTAAGGGCCAGCTAAAAGAGTTCTTGGACGCTAACCTGGCAGGTTCAGGCTCGGGGCACATGCACCA
TCACCATCACCATAGCAGCGGGCTCGTGCCACGCGGCTAAGCTAGCTTGACTGACTGAGATACAGCGTAC
CTTCAGCTCACAGACATGATAAGATACATTGATGAGTTTGGACAAACCACAACTAGAATGCAGTGAAAAA
AATGCTTTATTTGTGAAATTTGTGATGCTATTGCTTTATTTGTAACCATTATAAGCTGCAATAAACAAGT
TAACAACAACAATTGCATTCATTTTATGTTTCAGGTTCAGGGGGAGGTGTGGGAGGTTTTTTAAAGCAAG
TAAAACCTCTACAAATGTGGTATTGGCCCATCTCTATCGGTATCGTAGCATAACCCCTTGGGGCCTCTAA
ACGGGTCTTGAGGGGTTTTTTGTGCCCCTCGGGCCGGATTGCTATCTACCGGCATTGGCGCAGAAAAAAA
TGCCTGATGCGACGCTGCGCGTCTTATACTCCCACATATGCCAGATTCAGCAACGGATACGGCTTCCCCA
ACTTGCCCACTTCCATACGTGTCCTCCTTACCAGAAATTTATCCTTAAGGTCGTCAGCTATCCTGCAGGC
GATCTCTCGATTTCGATCAAGACATTCCTTTAATGGTCTTTTCTGGACACCACTAGGGGTCAGAAGTAGT
TCATCAAACTTTCTTCCCTCCCTAATCTCATTGGTTACCTTGGGCTATCGAAACTTAATTAACCAGTCAA
GTCAGCTACTTGGCGAGATCGACTTGTCTGGGTTTCGACTACGCTCAGAATTGCGTCAGTCAAGTTCGAT
CTGGTCCTTGCTATTGCACCCGTTCTCCGATTACGAGTTTCATTTAAATCATGTGAGCAAAAGGCCAGCA
AAAGGCCAGGAACCGTAAAAAGGCCGCGTTGCTGGCGTTTTTCCATAGGCTCCGCCCCCCTGACGAGCAT
CACAAAAATCGACGCTCAAGTCAGAGGTGGCGAAACCCGACAGGACTATAAAGATACCAGGCGTTTCCCC
CTGGAAGCTCCCTCGTGCGCTCTCCTGTTCCGACCCTGCCGCTTACCGGATACCTGTCCGCCTTTCTCCC
TTCGGGAAGCGTGGCGCTTTCTCATAGCTCACGCTGTAGGTATCTCAGTTCGGTGTAGGTCGTTCGCTCC
AAGCTGGGCTGTGTGCACGAACCCCCCGTTCAGCCCGACCGCTGCGCCTTATCCGGTAACTATCGTCTTG
AGTCCAACCCGGTAAGACACGACTTATCGCCACTGGCAGCAGCCACTGGTAACAGGATTAGCAGAGCGAG
GTATGTAGGCGGTGCTACAGAGTTCTTGAAGTGGTGGCCTAACTACGGCTACACTAGAAGAACAGTATTT
GGTATCTGCGCTCTGCTGAAGCCAGTTACCTTCGGAAAAAGAGTTGGTAGCTCTTGATCCGGCAAACAAA
CCACCGCTGGTAGCGGTGGTTTTTTTGTTTGCAAGCAGCAGATTACGCGCAGAAAAAAAGGATCTCAAGA
AGATCCTTTGATCTTTTCTACGGGGTCTGACGCTCAGTGGAACGAAAACTCACGTTAAGGGATTTTGGTC
ATGAGATTATCAAAAAGGATCTTCACCTAGATCCTTTTAAATTAAAAATGAAGTTTTAAATCAATCTAAA
GTATATATGAGTAAACTTGGTCTGACAGTTACCAATGCTTAATCAGTGAGGCACCTATCTCAGCGATCTG
TCTATTTCGTTCATCCATAGTTGCATTTAAATTTCCGAACTCTCCAAGGCCCTCGTCGGAAAATCTTCAA
ACCTTTCGTCCGATCCATCTTGCAGGCTACCTCTCGAACGAACTATCGCAAGTCTCTTGGCCGGCCTTGC
GCCTTGGCTATTGCTTGGCAGCGCCTATCGCCAGGTATTACTCCAATCCCGAATATCCGAGATCGGGATC
ACCCGAGAGAAGTTCAACCTACATCCTCAATCCCGATCTATCCGAGATCCGAGGAATATCGAAATCGGGG
CGCGCCTGGTGTACCGAGAACGATCCTCTCAGTGCGAGTCTCGACGATCCATATCGTTGCTTGGCAGTCA
GCCAGTCGGAATCCAGCTTGGGACCCAGGAAGTCCAATCGTCAGATATTGTACTCAAGCCTGGTCACGGC
AGCGTACCGATCTGTTTAAACCTAGATATTGATAGTCTGATCGGTCAACGTATAATCGAGTCCTAGCTTT
TGCAAACATCTATCAAGAGACAGGATCAGCAGGAGGCTTTCGCATGAGTATTCAACATTTCCGTGTCGCC
CTTATTCCCTTTTTTGCGGCATTTTGCCTTCCTGTTTTTGCTCACCCAGAAACGCTGGTGAAAGTAAAAG
ATGCTGAAGATCAGTTGGGTGCGCGAGTGGGTTACATCGAACTGGATCTCAACAGCGGTAAGATCCTTGA
GAGTTTTCGCCCCGAAGAACGCTTTCCAATGATGAGCACTTTTAAAGTTCTGCTATGTGGCGCGGTATTA
TCCCGTATTGACGCCGGGCAAGAGCAACTCGGTCGCCGCATACACTATTCTCAGAATGACTTGGTTGAGT
ATTCACCAGTCACAGAAAAGCATCTTACGGATGGCATGACAGTAAGAGAATTATGCAGTGCTGCCATAAC
CATGAGTGATAACACTGCGGCCAACTTACTTCTGACAACGATTGGAGGACCGAAGGAGCTAACCGCTTTT
TTGCACAACATGGGGGATCATGTAACTCGCCTTGATCGTTGGGAACCGGAGCTGAATGAAGCCATACCAA
ACGACGAGCGTGACACCACGATGCCTGTAGCAATGGCAACAACCTTGCGTAAACTATTAACTGGCGAACT
ACTTACTCTAGCTTCCCGGCAACAGTTGATAGACTGGATGGAGGCGGATAAAGTTGCAGGACCACTTCTG
CGCTCGGCCCTTCCGGCTGGCTGGTTTATTGCTGATAAATCTGGAGCCGGTGAGCGTGGGTCTCGCGGTA
TCATTGCAGCACTGGGGCCAGATGGTAAGCCCTCCCGTATCGTAGTTATCTACACGACGGGGAGTCAGGC
AACTATGGATGAACGAAATAGACAGATCGCTGAGATAGGTGCCTCACTGATTAAGCATTGGTAACCGATT
CTAGGTGCATTGGCGCAGAAAAAAATGCCTGATGCGACGCTGCGCGTCTTATACTCCCACATATGCCAGA
TTCAGCAACGGATACGGCTTCCCCAACTTGCCCACTTCCATACGTGTCCTCCTTACCAGAAATTTATCCT
TAAGATCCCGAATCGTTTAAACTCGACTCTGGCTCTATCGAATCTCCGTCGTTTCGAGCTTACGCGAACA
GCCGTGGCGCTCATTTGCTCGTCGGGCATCGAATCTCGTCAGCTATCGTCAGCTTACCTTTTTGGCAGCG
ATCGCGGCTCCCGACATCTTGGACCATTAGCTCCACAGGTATCTTCTTCCCTCTAGTGGTCATAACAGCA
GCTTCAGCTACCTCTCAATTCAAAAAACCCCTCAAGACCCGTTTAGAGGCCCCAAGGGGTTATGCTATCA
ATCGTTGCGTTACACACACAAAAAACCAACACACATCCATCTTCGATGGATAGCGATTTTATTATCTAAC
TGCTGATCGAGTGTAGCCAGATCTAGTAATCAATTACGGGGTCATTAGTTCATAGCCCATATATGGAGTT
CCGCGTTACATAACTTACGGTAAATGGCCCGCCTGGCTGACCGCCCAACGACCCCCGCCCATTGACGTCA
ATAATGACGTATGTTCCCATAGTAACGCCAATAGGGACTTTCCATTGACGTCAATGGGTGGAGTATTTAC
GGTAAACTGCCCACTTGGCAGTACATCAAGTGTATCATATGCCAAGTACGCCCCCTATTGACGTCAATGA
CGGTAAATGGCCCGCCTGGCATTATGCCCAGTACATGACCTTATGGGACTTTCCTACTTGGCAGTACATC
TACGTATTAGTCATCGCTATTACCATGCTGATGCGGTTTTGGCAGTACATCAATGGGCGTGGATAGCGGT
TTGACTCACGGGGATTTCCAAGTCTCCACCCCATTGACGTCAATGGGAGTTTGTTTTGGCACCAAAATCA
ACGGGACTTTCCAAAATGTCGTAACAACTCCGCCCCATTGACGCAAATGGGCGGTAGGCGTGTACGGTGG
GAGGTCTATATAAGCAGAGCTGGTTTAGTGAACCGTCAGATCAGATCTTTGTCGATCCTACCATCCACTC
GACACACCCGCCAGCGGCCGC
